>Addgene plasmid #142629 | TFORF0457 | addgene full sequence | sequence record 462878 | Addgene NGS Result
TTAATGTAGTCTTATGCAATACTCTTGTAGTCTTGCAACATGGTAACGATGAGTTAGCAACATGCCTTAC
AAGGAGAGAAAAAGCACCGTGCATGCCGATTGGTGGAAGTAAGGTGGTACGATCGTGCCTTATTAGGAAG
GCAACAGACGGGTCTGACATGGATTGGACGAACCACTGAATTGCCGCATTGCAGAGATATTGTATTTAAG
TGCCTAGCTCGATACATAAACGGGTCTCTCTGGTTAGACCAGATCTGAGCCTGGGAGCTCTCTGGCTAAC
TAGGGAACCCACTGCTTAAGCCTCAATAAAGCTTGCCTTGAGTGCTTCAAGTAGTGTGTGCCCGTCTGTT
GTGTGACTCTGGTAACTAGAGATCCCTCAGACCCTTTTAGTCAGTGTGGAAAATCTCTAGCAGTGGCGCC
CGAACAGGGACTTGAAAGCGAAAGGGAAACCAGAGGAGCTCTCTCGACGCAGGACTCGGCTTGCTGAAGC
GCGCACGGCAAGAGGCGAGGGGCGGCGACTGGTGAGTACGCCAAAAATTTTGACTAGCGGAGGCTAGAAG
GAGAGAGATGGGTGCGAGAGCGTCAGTATTAAGCGGGGGAGAATTAGATCGCGATGGGAAAAAATTCGGT
TAAGGCCAGGGGGAAAGAAAAAATATAAATTAAAACATATAGTATGGGCAAGCAGGGAGCTAGAACGATT
CGCAGTTAATCCTGGCCTGTTAGAAACATCAGAAGGCTGTAGACAAATACTGGGACAGCTACAACCATCC
CTTCAGACAGGATCAGAAGAACTTAGATCATTATATAATACAGTAGCAACCCTCTATTGTGTGCATCAAA
GGATAGAGATAAAAGACACCAAGGAAGCTTTAGACAAGATAGAGGAAGAGCAAAACAAAAGTAAGACCAC
CGCACAGCAAGCGGCCGCTGATCTTCAGACCTGGAGGAGGAGATATGAGGGACAATTGGAGAAGTGAATT
ATATAAATATAAAGTAGTAAAAATTGAACCATTAGGAGTAGCACCCACCAAGGCAAAGAGAAGAGTGGTG
CAGAGAGAAAAAAGAGCAGTGGGAATAGGAGCTTTGTTCCTTGGGTTCTTGGGAGCAGCAGGAAGCACTA
TGGGCGCAGCGTCAATGACGCTGACGGTACAGGCCAGACAATTATTGTCTGGTATAGTGCAGCAGCAGAA
CAATTTGCTGAGGGCTATTGAGGCGCAACAGCATCTGTTGCAACTCACAGTCTGGGGCATCAAGCAGCTC
CAGGCAAGAATCCTGGCTGTGGAAAGATACCTAAAGGATCAACAGCTCCTGGGGATTTGGGGTTGCTCTG
GAAAACTCATTTGCACCACTGCTGTGCCTTGGAATGCTAGTTGGAGTAATAAATCTCTGGAACAGATTTG
GAATCACACGACCTGGATGGAGTGGGACAGAGAAATTAACAATTACACAAGCTTAATACACTCCTTAATT
GAAGAATCGCAAAACCAGCAAGAAAAGAATGAACAAGAATTATTGGAATTAGATAAATGGGCAAGTTTGT
GGAATTGGTTTAACATAACAAATTGGCTGTGGTATATAAAATTATTCATAATGATAGTAGGAGGCTTGGT
AGGTTTAAGAATAGTTTTTGCTGTACTTTCTATAGTGAATAGAGTTAGGCAGGGATATTCACCATTATCG
TTTCAGACCCACCTCCCAACCCCGAGGGGACCCATGCATTGCATCTCAATTAGTCAGCAACCAGGTGTGG
AAAGTCCCCAGGCTCCCCAGCAGGCAGAAGTATGCAAAGCATGCGTCTCAATTAGTCAGCAACCATAGTC
CCGCCCCTAACTCCGCCCATCCCGCCCCTAACTCCGCCCAGTTCCGCCCATTCTCCGCCCCATGGCTGAC
TAATTTTTTTTATTTATGCAGAGGCCGAGGCCGCCTCGGCCTCTGAGCTATTCCAGAAGTAGTGAGGAGG
CTTTTTTGGAGGCCTAGGCTTTTGCAAAAAGCTTTCTAGAGGTACCACCGGAGCTTACCATGACCGAGTA
CAAGCCCACGGTGCGCCTCGCCACCCGCGACGACGTCCCCAGGGCCGTACGCACCCTCGCCGCCGCGTTC
GCCGACTACCCCGCCACGCGCCACACCGTCGATCCGGACCGCCACATCGAGCGGGTCACCGAGCTGCAAG
AACTCTTCCTCACGCGCGTCGGGCTCGACATCGGCAAGGTGTGGGTCGCGGACGACGGCGCCGCCGTGGC
GGTCTGGACCACGCCGGAGAGCGTCGAAGCGGGGGCGGTGTTCGCCGAGATCGGCCCGCGCATGGCCGAG
TTGAGCGGTTCCCGGCTGGCCGCGCAGCAACAGATGGAAGGCCTCCTGGCGCCGCACCGGCCCAAGGAGC
CCGCGTGGTTCCTGGCCACCGTCGGCGTCTCGCCCGACCACCAGGGCAAGGGTCTGGGCAGCGCCGTCGT
GCTCCCCGGAGTGGAGGCGGCCGAGCGCGCCGGGGTGCCCGCCTTCCTGGAGACCTCCGCGCCCCGCAAC
CTCCCCTTCTACGAGCGGCTCGGCTTCACCGTCACCGCCGACGTCGAGGTGCCCGAAGGACCGCGCACCT
GGTGCATGACCCGCAAGCCCGGTGCCAGTTAACGAATTCTAGATCTTGAGACAAATGGCAGTATTCATCC
ACAATTTTAAAAGAAAAGGGGGGATTGGGGGGTACAGTGCAGGGGAAAGAATAGTAGACATAATAGCAAC
AGACATACAAACTAAAGAATTACAAAAACAAATTACAAAAATTCAAAATTTTCGGGTTTATTACAGGGAC
AGCAGAGATCCACTTTGGCGCCGGCTCGAGGCCTGCAGGTGCAAAGATGGATAAAGTTTTAAACAGAGAG
GAATCTTTGCAGCTAATGGACCTTCTAGGTCTTGAAAGGAGTGGGAATTGGCTCCGGTGCCCGTCAGTGG
GCAGAGCGCACATCGCCCACAGTCCCCGAGAAGTTGGGGGGAGGGGTCGGCAATTGAACCGGTGCCTAGA
GAAGGTGGCGCGGGGTAAACTGGGAAAGTGATGTCGTGTACTGGCTCCGCCTTTTTCCCGAGGGTGGGGG
AGAACCGTATATAAGTGCAGTAGTCGCCGTGAACGTTCTTTTTCGCAACGGGTTTGCCGCCAGAACACAG
GTAAGTGCCGTGTGTGGTTCCCGCGGGCCTGGCCTCTTTACGGGTTATGGCCCTTGCGTGCCTTGAATTA
CTTCCACCTGGCTGCAGTACGTGATTCTTGATCCCGAGCTTCGGGTTGGAAGTGGGTGGGAGAGTTCGAG
GCCTTGCGCTTAAGGAGCCCCTTCGCCTCGTGCTTGAGTTGAGGCCTGGCCTGGGCGCTGGGGCCGCCGC
GTGCGAATCTGGTGGCACCTTCGCGCCTGTCTCGCTGCTTTCGATAAGTCTCTAGCCATTTAAAATTTTT
GATGACCTGCTGCGACGCTTTTTTTCTGGCAAGATAGTCTTGTAAATGCGGGCCAAGATCTGCACACTGG
TATTTCGGTTTTTGGGGCCGCGGGCGGCGACGGGGCCCGTGCGTCCCAGCGCACATGTTCGGCGAGGCGG
GGCCTGCGAGCGCGGCCACCGAGAATCGGACGGGGGTAGTCTCAAGCTGGCCGGCCTGCTCTGGTGCCTG
GCCTCGCGCCGCCGTGTATCGCCCCGCCCTGGGCGGCAAGGCTGGCCCGGTCGGCACCAGTTGCGTGAGC
GGAAAGATGGCCGCTTCCCGGCCCTGCTGCAGGGAGCTCAAAATGGAGGACGCGGCGCTCGGGAGAGCGG
GCGGGTGAGTCACCCACACAAAGGAAAAGGGCCTTTCCGTCCTCAGCCGTCGCTTCATGTGACTCCACGG
AGTACCGGGCGCCGTCCAGGCACCTCGATTAGTTCTCGAGCTTTTGGAGTACGTCGTCTTTAGGTTGGGG
GGAGGGGTTTTATGCGATGGAGTTTCCCCACACTGAGTGGGTGGAGACTGAAGTTAGGCCAGCTTGGCAC
TTGATGTAATTCTCCTTGGAATTTGCCCTTTTTGAGTTTGGATCTTGGTTCATTCTCAAGCCTCAGACAG
TGGTTCAAAGTTTTTTTCTTCCATTTCAGGTGTCGTGAGGCTAGCACCGCCACCATGGAGGTGGCGGTGG
AGAAGGCGGTGGCGGCGGCGGCAGCGGCCTCGGCTGCGGCCTCCGGGGGGCCCTCGGCGGCGCCGAGCGG
GGAGAACGAGGCCGAGAGTCGGCAGGGCCCGGACTCGGAGCGCGGCGGCGAGGCGGCCCGGCTCAACCTG
TTGGACACTTGCGCCGTGTGCCACCAGAACATCCAGAGCCGGGCGCCCAAGCTGCTGCCCTGCCTGCACT
CTTTCTGCCAGCGCTGCCTGCCCGCGCCCCAGCGCTACCTCATGCTGCCCGCGCCCATGCTGGGCTCGGC
CGAGACCCCGCCACCCGTCCCTGCCCCCGGCTCGCCGGTCAGCGGCTCGTCGCCGTTCGCCACCCAAGTT
GGAGTCATTCGTTGCCCAGTTTGCAGCCAAGAATGTGCAGAGAGACACATCATAGATAACTTTTTTGTGA
AGGACACTACTGAGGTTCCCAGCAGTACAGTAGAAAAGTCAAATCAGGTATGTACAAGCTGTGAGGACAA
CGCAGAAGCCAATGGGTTTTGTGTAGAGTGTGTTGAATGGCTCTGCAAGACGTGTATCAGAGCTCATCAG
AGGGTAAAGTTCACAAAAGACCACACTGTCAGACAGAAAGAGGAAGTATCTCCAGAGGCAGTTGGTGTCA
CCAGCCAGCGACCAGTGTTTTGTCCTTTTCATAAAAAGGAGCAGCTGAAGCTGTACTGTGAGACATGTGA
CAAACTGACATGTCGAGACTGTCAGTTGTTAGAACATAAAGAGCATAGATACCAATTTATAGAAGAAGCT
TTTCAGAATCAGAAAGTGATCATAGATACACTAATCACCAAACTGATGGAAAAAACAAAATACATAAAAT
TCACAGGAAATCAGATCCAAAACAGAATTATTGAAGTAAATCAAAATCAAAAGCAGGTGGAACAGGATAT
TAAAGTTGCTATATTTACACTGATGGTAGAAATAAATAAAAAAGGAAAAGCTCTACTGCATCAGTTAGAG
AGCCTTGCAAAGGACCATCGCATGAAACTTATGCAACAACAACAGGAAGTGGCTGGACTCTCTAAACAAT
TGGAGCATGTCATGCATTTTTCTAAATGGGCAGTTTCCAGTGGCAGCAGTACAGCATTACTTTATAGCAA
ACGACTGATTACATACCGGTTACGGCACCTCCTTCGTGCAAGGTGTGATGCATCCCCAGTGACCAACAAC
ACCATCCAATTTCACTGTGATCCTAGTTTCTGGGCTCAAAATATCATCAACTTAGGTTCTTTAGTAATCG
AGGATAAAGAGAGCCAGCCACAAATGCCTAAGCAGAATCCTGTCGTGGAACAGAATTCACAGCCACCAAG
TGGTTTATCATCAAACCAGTTATCCAAGTTCCCAACACAGATCAGCCTAGCTCAATTACGGCTCCAGCAT
ATGCAGCAACAGGTAATGGCTCAGAGGCAACAGGTGCAACGGAGGCCAGCACCTGTGGGTTTACCAAACC
CTAGAATGCAGGGGCCCATCCAGCAACCTTCCATCTCTCATCAGCAACCGCCTCCACGTTTGATAAACTT
TCAGAATCACAGCCCCAAACCCAATGGACCAGTTCTTCCTCCTCATCCTCAACAACTGAGATATCCACCA
AACCAGAACATACCACGACAAGCAATAAAGCCAAACCCCCTACAGATGGCTTTCTTGGCTCAACAAGCCA
TAAAACAGTGGCAGATCAGCAGTGGACAGGGAACCCCATCAACTACCAACAGCACATCCTCTACTCCTTC
CAGCCCCACGATTACTAGTGCAGCAGGATATGATGGAAAGGCTTTTGGTTCACCTATGATCGATTTGAGC
TCACCAGTGGGAGGGTCTTATAATCTTCCCTCTCTTCCGGATATTGACTGTTCAAGTACTATTATGCTGG
ACAATATTGTGAGGAAAGATACTAATATAGATCATGGCCAGCCAAGACCACCCTCAAACAGAACGGTCCA
GTCACCAAATTCATCAGTGCCATCTCCAGGCCTTGCAGGACCTGTTACTATGACTAGTGTACACCCCCCA
ATACGTTCACCTAGTGCCTCCAGCGTTGGAAGCCGAGGAAGCTCTGGCTCTTCCAGCAAACCAGCAGGAG
CTGACTCTACACACAAAGTCCCAGTGGTCATGCTGGAGCCAATTCGAATAAAACAAGAAAACAGTGGACC
ACCGGAAAATTATGATTTCCCTGTTGTTATAGTGAAGCAAGAATCAGATGAAGAATCTAGGCCTCAAAAT
GCCAATTATCCAAGAAGCATACTCACCTCCCTGCTCTTAAATAGCAGTCAGAGCTCTACTTCTGAGGAGA
CTGTGCTAAGATCAGATGCCCCTGATAGTACAGGAGATCAACCTGGACTTCACCAGGACAATTCCTCAAA
TGGAAAGTCTGAATGGTTGGATCCTTCCCAGAAGTCACCTCTTCATGTTGGAGAGACAAGGAAAGAGGAT
GACCCCAATGAGGACTGGTGTGCAGTTTGTCAAAACGGAGGGGAACTCCTCTGCTGTGAAAAGTGCCCCA
AAGTATTCCATCTTTCTTGTCATGTGCCCACATTGACAAATTTTCCAAGTGGAGAGTGGATTTGCACTTT
CTGCCGAGACTTATCTAAACCAGAAGTTGAATATGATTGTGATGCTCCCAGTCACAACTCAGAAAAAAAG
AAAACTGAAGGCCTTGTTAAGTTAACACCTATAGATAAAAGGAAGTGTGAGCGCCTACTTTTATTTCTTT
ACTGCCATGAAATGAGCCTGGCTTTTCAAGACCCTGTTCCTCTAACTGTGCCTGATTATTACAAAATAAT
TAAAAATCCAATGGATTTGTCAACCATCAAGAAAAGACTACAAGAAGATTATTCCATGTACTCAAAACCT
GAAGATTTTGTAGCTGATTTTAGATTGATCTTTCAAAACTGTGCTGAATTCAATGAGCCTGATTCAGAAG
TAGCCAATGCTGGTATAAAACTTGAAAATTATTTTGAAGAACTTCTAAAGAACCTCTATCCAGAAAAAAG
GTTTCCCAAACCAGAATTCAGGAATGAATCAGAAGATAATAAATTTAGTGATGATTCAGATGATGACTTT
GTACAGCCCCGGAAGAAACGCCTCAAAAGCATTGAAGAACGCCAGTTGCTTAAATAGTAATGAACTAGTC
CGTAACTTGAAAGTATTTCGATTTCTTGGCTTTATATATCTTGTGGAAAGGACGATTTGCTTCGCCAGAA
CTGAACGACACGCGTTAAGTCGACAATCAACCTCTGGATTACAAAATTTGTGAAAGATTGACTGGTATTC
TTAACTATGTTGCTCCTTTTACGCTATGTGGATACGCTGCTTTAATGCCTTTGTATCATGCTATTGCTTC
CCGTATGGCTTTCATTTTCTCCTCCTTGTATAAATCCTGGTTGCTGTCTCTTTATGAGGAGTTGTGGCCC
GTTGTCAGGCAACGTGGCGTGGTGTGCACTGTGTTTGCTGACGCAACCCCCACTGGTTGGGGCATTGCCA
CCACCTGTCAGCTCCTTTCCGGGACTTTCGCTTTCCCCCTCCCTATTGCCACGGCGGAACTCATCGCCGC
CTGCCTTGCCCGCTGCTGGACAGGGGCTCGGCTGTTGGGCACTGACAATTCCGTGGTGTTGTCGGGGAAA
TCATCGTCCTTTCCTTGGCTGCTCGCCTGTGTTGCCACCTGGATTCTGCGCGGGACGTCCTTCTGCTACG
TCCCTTCGGCCCTCAATCCAGCGGACCTTCCTTCCCGCGGCCTGCTGCCGGCTCTGCGGCCTCTTCCGCG
TCTTCGCCTTCGCCCTCAGACGAGTCGGATCTCCCTTTGGGCCGCCTCCCCGCGTCGACTTTAAGACCAA
TGACTTACAAGGCAGCTGTAGATCTTAGCCACTTTTTAAAAGAAAAGGGGGGACTGGAAGGGCTAATTCA
CTCCCAACGAAGACAAGATCTGCTTTTTGCTTGTACTGGGTCTCTCTGGTTAGACCAGATCTGAGCCTGG
GAGCTCTCTGGCTAACTAGGGAACCCACTGCTTAAGCCTCAATAAAGCTTGCCTTGAGTGCTTCAAGTAG
TGTGTGCCCGTCTGTTGTGTGACTCTGGTAACTAGAGATCCCTCAGACCCTTTTAGTCAGTGTGGAAAAT
CTCTAGCAGTACGTATAGTAGTTCATGTCATCTTATTATTCAGTATTTATAACTTGCAAAGAAATGAATA
TCAGAGAGTGAGAGGAACTTGTTTATTGCAGCTTATAATGGTTACAAATAAAGCAATAGCATCACAAATT
TCACAAATAAAGCATTTTTTTCACTGCATTCTAGTTGTGGTTTGTCCAAACTCATCAATGTATCTTATCA
TGTCTGGCTCTAGCTATCCCGCCCCTAACTCCGCCCATCCCGCCCCTAACTCCGCCCAGTTCCGCCCATT
CTCCGCCCCATGGCTGACTAATTTTTTTTATTTATGCAGAGGCCGAGGCCGCCTCGGCCTCTGAGCTATT
CCAGAAGTAGTGAGGAGGCTTTTTTGGAGGCCTAGGGACGTACCCAATTCGCCCTATAGTGAGTCGTATT
ACGCGCGCTCACTGGCCGTCGTTTTACAACGTCGTGACTGGGAAAACCCTGGCGTTACCCAACTTAATCG
CCTTGCAGCACATCCCCCTTTCGCCAGCTGGCGTAATAGCGAAGAGGCCCGCACCGATCGCCCTTCCCAA
CAGTTGCGCAGCCTGAATGGCGAATGGG
[124 nt withheld, positions 8849-8972]
C
[91 nt withheld, positions 8974-9064]
A
[49 nt withheld, positions 9066-9114]
CCTTTGACGTTGGAGTCCACGTTCTTT
[37 nt withheld, positions 9142-9178]
ACCCTATCTCGGTCTATTCTTTTGATTTATAAGGGATTTTGCCGATTTCGGCCTATTGGTTAAAAAATGA
GCTGATTTAACAAAAATTTAACGCGAATTTTAACAAAATATTAACGCTTACAATTTAGGTGGCACTTTTC
GGGGAAATGTGCGCGGAACCCCTATTTGTTTATTTTTCTAAATACATTCAAATATGTATCCGCTCATGAG
ACAATAACCCTGATAAATGCTTCAATAATATTGAAAAAGGAAGAGTATGAGTATTCAACATTTCCGTGTC
GCCCTTATTCCCTTTTTTGCGGCATTTTGCCTTCCTGTTTTTGCTCACCCAGAAACGCTGGTGAAAGTAA
AAGATGCTGAAGATCAGTTGGGTGCACGAGTGGGTTACATCGAACTGGATCTCAACAGCGGTAAGATCCT
TGAGAGTTTTCGCCCCGAAGAACGTTTTCCAATGATGAGCACTTTTAAAGTTCTGCTATGTGGCGCGGTA
TTATCCCGTATTGACGCCGGGCAAGAGCAACTCGGTCGCCGCATACACTATTCTCAGAATGACTTGGTTG
AGTACTCACCAGTCACAGAAAAGCATCTTACGGATGGCATGACAGTAAGAGAATTATGCAGTGCTGCCAT
AACCATGAGTGATAACACTGCGGCCAACTTACTTCTGACAACGATCGGAGGACCGAAGGAGCTAACCGCT
TTTTTGCACAACATGGGGGATCATGTAACTCGCCTTGATCGTTGGGAACCGGAGCTGAATGAAGCCATAC
CAAACGACGAGCGTGACACCACGATGCCTGTAGCAATGGCAACAACGTTGCGCAAACTATTAACTGGCGA
ACTACTTACTCTAGCTTCCCGGCAACAATTAATAGACTGGATGGAGGCGGATAAAGTTGCAGGACCACTT
CTGCGCTCGGCCCTTCCGGCTGGCTGGTTTATTGCTGATAAATCTGGAGCCGGTGAGCGTGGGTCTCGCG
GTATCATTGCAGCACTGGGGCCAGATGGTAAGCCCTCCCGTATCGTAGTTATCTACACGACGGGGAGTCA
GGCAACTATGGATGAACGAAATAGACAGATCGCTGAGATAGGTGCCTCACTGATTAAGCATTGGTAACTG
TCAGACCAAGTTTACTCATATATACTTTAGATTGATTTAAAACTTCATTTTTAATTTAAAAGGATCTAGG
TGAAGATCCTTTTTGATAATCTCATGACCAAAATCCCTTAACGTGAGTTTTCGTTCCACTGAGCGTCAGA
CCCCGTAGAAAAGATCAAAGGATCTTCTTGAGATCCTTTTTTTCTGCGCGTAATCTGCTGCTTGCAAACA
AAAAAACCACCGCTACCAGCGGTGGTTTGTTTGCCGGATCAAGAGCTACCAACTCTTTTTCCGAAGGTAA
CTGGCTTCAGCAGAGCGCAGATACCAAATACTGTTCTTCTAGTGTAGCCGTAGTTAGGCCACCACTTCAA
GAACTCTGTAGCACCGCCTACATACCTCGCTCTGCTAATCCTGTTACCAGTGGCTGCTGCCAGTGGCGAT
AAGTCGTGTCTTACCGGGTTGGACTCAAGACGATAGTTACCGGATAAGGCGCAGCGGTCGGGCTGAACGG
GGGGTTCGTGCACACAGCCCAGCTTGGAGCGAACGACCTACACCGAACTGAGATACCTACAGCGTGAGCT
ATGAGAAAGCGCCACGCTTCCCGAAGGGAGAAAGGCGGACAGGTATCCGGTAAGCGGCAGGGTCGGAACA
GGAGAGCGCACGAGGGAGCTTCCAGGGGGAAACGCCTGGTATCTTTATAGTCCTGTCGGGTTTCGCCACC
TCTGACTTGAGCGTCGATTTTTGTGATGCTCGTCAGGGGGGCGGAGCCTATGGAAAAACGCCAGCAACGC
GGCCTTTTTACGGTTCCTGGCCTTTTGCTGGCCTTTTGCTCACATGTTCTTTCCTGCGTTATCCCCTGAT
TCTGTGGATAACCGTATTACCGCCTTTGAGTGAGCTGATACCGCTCGCCGCAGCCGAACGACCGAGCGCA
GCGAGTCAGTGAGCGAGGAAGCGGAAGAGCGCCCAATACGCAAACCGCCTCTCCCCGCGCGTTGGCCGAT
TCATTAATGCAGCTGGCACGACAGGTTTCCCGACTGGAAAGCGGGCAGTGAGCGCAACGCAATTAATGTG
AGTTAGCTCACTCATTAGGCACCCCAGGCTTTACACTTTATGCTTCCGGCTCGTATGTTGTGTGGAATTG
TGAGCGGATAACAATTTCACACAGGAAACAGCTATGACCATGATTACGCCAAGCGCGCAATTAACCCTCA
CTAAAGGGAACAAAAGCTGGAGCTGCAAGC
Features (pLannotate 1.2.2; 31 found; start..end, strand, type, name):
      5..231     +  promoter       RSV promoter: Rous sarcoma virus enhancer/promoter
    232..412     +  LTR            5' LTR (truncated): truncated 5' long terminal repeat (LTR) from HIV-1
    459..584     +  misc_feature   HIV-1 Ψ: packaging signal of human immunodeficiency virus type 1
    568..931     +  CDS            HIV-1 gag (fragment): gag protein from human immunodeficiency virus 1; gag
   1077..1310    +  misc_feature   RRE: The Rev response element (RRE) of HIV-1 allows for Rev-dependent mRNA export from the nucleus to the cytoplasm.
   1687..1713    +  CDS            Rev (fragment): human immunodeficiency virus 1 (HIV-1) Rev protein; rev; enhances nuclear export of unspliced and incompletely spliced viral mRNAs
   1720..1743    +  promoter       SV40 promoter (fragment): SV40 early promoter
   1744..1815    +  promoter       SV40 promoter (fragment): SV40 enhancer and early promoter
   1839..1974    +  rep_origin     SV40 ori: SV40 origin of replication
   2020..2616    +  CDS            PuroR (fragment): puromycin N-acetyltransferase; pac from Streptomyces; confers resistance to puromycin
   2665..2782    +  misc_feature   cPPT/CTS: central polypurine tract and central termination sequence of HIV-1
   2847..2913    +  CDS            small t antigen (fragment): SV40 (simian virus 40) small t antigen
   2920..4098    +  promoter       EF-1α promoter: strong constitutive promoter for human elongation factor EF-1α
   4115..7264    +  CDS            TRIM24: TIF1A_HUMAN - Also known as RNF82, TIF1, TIF1A. Experimental evidence at protein level: Swiss-Prot protein existence level 1. Transcriptional coactivator that interacts with numerous nuclear receptors and coactivators and modulates the transcription of target genes. Interacts with chromatin depending on histone H3 modifications, having the highest affinity for histone H3 that is both unmodified at 'Lys-4' (H3K4me0) and acetylated at 'Lys-23' (H3K23ac). Has E3 protein-ubiquitin ligase activity. Promotes ubiquitination and proteasomal degradation of p53/TP53. Plays a role in the regulation of ce
   7280..7333    +  promoter       U6 promoter (fragment): RNA polymerase III promoter for human U6 snRNA
   7375..7963    +  misc_feature   WPRE: woodchuck hepatitis virus posttranscriptional regulatory element
   8014..8033    +  misc_feature   cPPT/CTS (fragment): central polypurine tract and central termination sequence of HIV-1
   8035..8268    +  LTR            3' LTR (ΔU3): self-inactivating 3' long terminal repeat (LTR) from HIV-1
   8346..8467    +  polyA_signal   SV40 poly(A) signal: SV40 polyadenylation signal
   8507..8642    +  rep_origin     SV40 ori: SV40 origin of replication
   8663..8681    -  promoter       T7 promoter: promoter for bacteriophage T7 RNA polymerase
   8689..8844    +  CDS            lacZα (fragment): LacZα fragment of β-galactosidase; lacZ fragment
   8849..9277    +  rep_origin     f1 ori (sequence partly withheld): f1 bacteriophage origin of replication; arrow indicates direction of (+) strand synthesis
   9330..9434    +  promoter       AmpR promoter: bla
   9435..10295   +  CDS            AmpR: β-lactamase; bla; confers resistance to ampicillin, carbenicillin, and related antibiotics
  10466..11054   +  rep_origin     ori: high-copy-number ColE1/pMB1/pBR322/pUC origin of replication
  11237..11329   +  CDS            lacI (fragment): lac repressor; lacI; The lac repressor binds to the lac operator to inhibit transcription in E. coli. This inhibition can be relieved by adding lactose or isopropyl-β-D-thiogalactopyranoside (IPTG).
  11342..11363   +  protein_bind   CAP binding site: CAP binding activates transcription in the presence of cAMP. E. coli catabolite activator protein
  11378..11408   +  promoter       lac promoter: promoter for the E. coli lac operon
  11412..11434   +  protein_bind   lac operator (fragment): The lac repressor binds to the lac operator to inhibit transcription in E. coli. This inhibition can be relieved by adding lactose or isopropyl-β-D-thiogalactopyranoside (IPTG). lac repressor encoded by lacI
  11477..11495   +  promoter       T3 promoter: promoter for bacteriophage T3 RNA polymerase
