[The description below was written by a language model from this plasmid's Addgene catalogue record and pLannotate feature annotations shown in this document.]
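Description:
TFORF0457 is a third-generation-style, self-inactivating lentiviral expression plasmid built on the pLX_TRC317 backbone and carrying the human TRIM24 open reading frame. It belongs to a barcoded transcription factor ORF collection. In bacteria it is maintained through a high-copy ColE1/pUC-type origin and selected with ampicillin via the bla gene. An f1 origin and remnants of a lac/lacZα cloning region with T7 and T3 promoters also sit in the plasmid backbone. The depositor notes a risk of recombination, which is common for LTR-containing plasmids.

The viral genome is transcribed in packaging cells from an RSV promoter fused to a truncated HIV-1 5' LTR. It includes the Ψ packaging signal with a gag fragment, the Rev response element for nuclear export of the unspliced genomic RNA, and a cPPT/CTS element that aids transduction. It ends in a ΔU3 3' LTR, which inactivates LTR promoter activity after integration, followed by an SV40 polyadenylation signal. Within the provirus, an SV40 early promoter drives puromycin N-acetyltransferase for selection of transduced mammalian cells. A separate EF-1α promoter drives TRIM24, a transcriptional coregulator with chromatin-reading and E3 ubiquitin ligase activity. A WPRE lies downstream of the ORF to enhance transcript stability and expression.

According to the catalogue entry, each construct in the collection carries a unique 24-bp barcode. The barcode is not annotated in the feature table, so its position is not stated. The barcodes allow individual factors to be identified in pooled overexpression screens, such as screens for drivers of directed differentiation.
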