Addgene plasmid #142629: TFORF0457
Purpose: Lentiviral vector for overexpressing transcription factor ORFs with unique 24-bp barcodes. Barcodes facilitate identification of transcription factors in pooled screens.
Depositing lab: Feng Zhang. Depositing organization: Broad Institute. Publication: A transcription factor atlas of directed differentiation. Joung J, Ma S, Tay T, Geiger-Schuller KR, Kirchgatterer PC, Verdine VK, Guo B, Arias-Garcia MA, Allen WE, Singh A, Kuksenko O, Abudayyeh OO, Gootenberg JS, Fu Z, Macrae RK, Buenrostro JD, Regev A, Zhang F. Cell. 2023 Jan 5;186(1):209-229.e26. doi: 10.1016/j.cell.2022.11.026. PubMed 36608654.
Backbone
  Vector backbone: pLX_TRC317
  Backbone manufacturer: Broad Institute Genetic Perturbation Platform
  Backbone size w/o insert (bp): 8264
  Vector type: Mammalian Expression, Lentiviral
  Selectable markers: Puromycin
Growth in bacteria
  Bacterial resistance: Ampicillin, 100 μg/mL
  Growth temperature: 30°C
  Growth strain: NEB Stable
  Copy number: High Copy
Gene/Insert
  Gene/Insert name: TRIM24
  Species: H. sapiens (human)
  Insert size (bp): 3254
  Entrez Gene: TRIM24 (a.k.a. PTC6, RNF82, TF1A, TIF1, TIF1A, TIF1ALPHA, hTIF1)
  Promoter: EF1a
  Cloning method: Unknown
  Sequencing primers: 5′ GGGTGGAGACTGAAGTTAGGCCAG; 3′ CACATAGCGTAAAAGGAGCAACATAG
Terms and licenses: Academic/Nonprofit Terms; Industry Terms: Not Available to Industry
Depositor comments: NM_015905,ENST00000343526 . The transcription factor ORF portion of this plasmid was synthesized by Genewiz. Please test multiple small colonies in case of plasmid recombination. To make this collection available in a timely manner, a portion of this collection was not fully sequenced by Addgene. If an Addgene verified full plasmid sequence is not available, please contact us prior to placing an order to request the full sequence.
How to cite: TFORF0457 was a gift from Feng Zhang (Addgene plasmid # 142629 ; http://n2t.net/addgene:142629 ; RRID:Addgene_142629)
