>Addgene plasmid #142629 | TFORF0457 | depositor partial sequence | sequence record 280025 | Insert
ACCGCCACCATGGAGGTGGCGGTGGAGAAGGCGGTGGCGGCGGCGGCAGCGGCCTCGGCTGCGGCCTCCG
GGGGGCCCTCGGCGGCGCCGAGCGGGGAGAACGAGGCCGAGAGTCGGCAGGGCCCGGACTCGGAGCGCGG
CGGCGAGGCGGCCCGGCTCAACCTGTTGGACACTTGCGCCGTGTGCCACCAGAACATCCAGAGCCGGGCG
CCCAAGCTGCTGCCCTGCCTGCACTCTTTCTGCCAGCGCTGCCTGCCCGCGCCCCAGCGCTACCTCATGC
TGCCCGCGCCCATGCTGGGCTCGGCCGAGACCCCGCCACCCGTCCCTGCCCCCGGCTCGCCGGTCAGCGG
CTCGTCGCCGTTCGCCACCCAAGTTGGAGTCATTCGTTGCCCAGTTTGCAGCCAAGAATGTGCAGAGAGA
CACATCATAGATAACTTTTTTGTGAAGGACACTACTGAGGTTCCCAGCAGTACAGTAGAAAAGTCAAATC
AGGTATGTACAAGCTGTGAGGACAACGCAGAAGCCAATGGGTTTTGTGTAGAGTGTGTTGAATGGCTCTG
CAAGACGTGTATCAGAGCTCATCAGAGGGTAAAGTTCACAAAAGACCACACTGTCAGACAGAAAGAGGAA
GTATCTCCAGAGGCAGTTGGTGTCACCAGCCAGCGACCAGTGTTTTGTCCTTTTCATAAAAAGGAGCAGC
TGAAGCTGTACTGTGAGACATGTGACAAACTGACATGTCGAGACTGTCAGTTGTTAGAACATAAAGAGCA
TAGATACCAATTTATAGAAGAAGCTTTTCAGAATCAGAAAGTGATCATAGATACACTAATCACCAAACTG
ATGGAAAAAACAAAATACATAAAATTCACAGGAAATCAGATCCAAAACAGAATTATTGAAGTAAATCAAA
ATCAAAAGCAGGTGGAACAGGATATTAAAGTTGCTATATTTACACTGATGGTAGAAATAAATAAAAAAGG
AAAAGCTCTACTGCATCAGTTAGAGAGCCTTGCAAAGGACCATCGCATGAAACTTATGCAACAACAACAG
GAAGTGGCTGGACTCTCTAAACAATTGGAGCATGTCATGCATTTTTCTAAATGGGCAGTTTCCAGTGGCA
GCAGTACAGCATTACTTTATAGCAAACGACTGATTACATACCGGTTACGGCACCTCCTTCGTGCAAGGTG
TGATGCATCCCCAGTGACCAACAACACCATCCAATTTCACTGTGATCCTAGTTTCTGGGCTCAAAATATC
ATCAACTTAGGTTCTTTAGTAATCGAGGATAAAGAGAGCCAGCCACAAATGCCTAAGCAGAATCCTGTCG
TGGAACAGAATTCACAGCCACCAAGTGGTTTATCATCAAACCAGTTATCCAAGTTCCCAACACAGATCAG
CCTAGCTCAATTACGGCTCCAGCATATGCAGCAACAGGTAATGGCTCAGAGGCAACAGGTGCAACGGAGG
CCAGCACCTGTGGGTTTACCAAACCCTAGAATGCAGGGGCCCATCCAGCAACCTTCCATCTCTCATCAGC
AACCGCCTCCACGTTTGATAAACTTTCAGAATCACAGCCCCAAACCCAATGGACCAGTTCTTCCTCCTCA
TCCTCAACAACTGAGATATCCACCAAACCAGAACATACCACGACAAGCAATAAAGCCAAACCCCCTACAG
ATGGCTTTCTTGGCTCAACAAGCCATAAAACAGTGGCAGATCAGCAGTGGACAGGGAACCCCATCAACTA
CCAACAGCACATCCTCTACTCCTTCCAGCCCCACGATTACTAGTGCAGCAGGATATGATGGAAAGGCTTT
TGGTTCACCTATGATCGATTTGAGCTCACCAGTGGGAGGGTCTTATAATCTTCCCTCTCTTCCGGATATT
GACTGTTCAAGTACTATTATGCTGGACAATATTGTGAGGAAAGATACTAATATAGATCATGGCCAGCCAA
GACCACCCTCAAACAGAACGGTCCAGTCACCAAATTCATCAGTGCCATCTCCAGGCCTTGCAGGACCTGT
TACTATGACTAGTGTACACCCCCCAATACGTTCACCTAGTGCCTCCAGCGTTGGAAGCCGAGGAAGCTCT
GGCTCTTCCAGCAAACCAGCAGGAGCTGACTCTACACACAAAGTCCCAGTGGTCATGCTGGAGCCAATTC
GAATAAAACAAGAAAACAGTGGACCACCGGAAAATTATGATTTCCCTGTTGTTATAGTGAAGCAAGAATC
AGATGAAGAATCTAGGCCTCAAAATGCCAATTATCCAAGAAGCATACTCACCTCCCTGCTCTTAAATAGC
AGTCAGAGCTCTACTTCTGAGGAGACTGTGCTAAGATCAGATGCCCCTGATAGTACAGGAGATCAACCTG
GACTTCACCAGGACAATTCCTCAAATGGAAAGTCTGAATGGTTGGATCCTTCCCAGAAGTCACCTCTTCA
TGTTGGAGAGACAAGGAAAGAGGATGACCCCAATGAGGACTGGTGTGCAGTTTGTCAAAACGGAGGGGAA
CTCCTCTGCTGTGAAAAGTGCCCCAAAGTATTCCATCTTTCTTGTCATGTGCCCACATTGACAAATTTTC
CAAGTGGAGAGTGGATTTGCACTTTCTGCCGAGACTTATCTAAACCAGAAGTTGAATATGATTGTGATGC
TCCCAGTCACAACTCAGAAAAAAAGAAAACTGAAGGCCTTGTTAAGTTAACACCTATAGATAAAAGGAAG
TGTGAGCGCCTACTTTTATTTCTTTACTGCCATGAAATGAGCCTGGCTTTTCAAGACCCTGTTCCTCTAA
CTGTGCCTGATTATTACAAAATAATTAAAAATCCAATGGATTTGTCAACCATCAAGAAAAGACTACAAGA
AGATTATTCCATGTACTCAAAACCTGAAGATTTTGTAGCTGATTTTAGATTGATCTTTCAAAACTGTGCT
GAATTCAATGAGCCTGATTCAGAAGTAGCCAATGCTGGTATAAAACTTGAAAATTATTTTGAAGAACTTC
TAAAGAACCTCTATCCAGAAAAAAGGTTTCCCAAACCAGAATTCAGGAATGAATCAGAAGATAATAAATT
TAGTGATGATTCAGATGATGACTTTGTACAGCCCCGGAAGAAACGCCTCAAAAGCATTGAAGAACGCCAG
TTGCTTAAATAGTAATGAACTAGTCCGTAACTTGAAAGTATTTCGATTTCTTGGCTTTATATATCTTGTG
GAAAGGACGATTTGCTTCGCCAGAACTGAACGAC
