>Addgene plasmid #142629 | TFORF0457 | depositor partial sequence | sequence record 280026 | Barcode
TTTGCTTCGCCAGAACTGAACGAC
